Addgene plasmid #154236: pLM2_28_p40S_QfDBD_VP16AD_cp_ura3_DsRed_5xQUAS
Purpose: Encodes p40S:QfDBD-VP16AD-GFP-NLS synthetic transcription factor, activating DsRed-SKL with promoter 5xQUAS+CP_ura3
Depositing lab: Arnold Driessen. Depositing organization: University of Groningen. Publication: Synthetic control devices for gene regulation in Penicillium chrysogenum. Mozsik L, Buttel Z, Bovenberg RAL, Driessen AJM, Nygard Y. Microb Cell Fact. 2019 Nov 18;18(1):203. doi: 10.1186/s12934-019-1253-3. PubMed 31739777.
Backbone
  Vector backbone: pAGM4673
  Backbone manufacturer: MoClo Tool Kit of Sylvestre Marillonnet
  Backbone size w/o insert (bp): 8110
  Vector type: Bacterial Expression, Synthetic Biology ; Fungal Expression
  Selectable markers: amdS fungal selection
Growth in bacteria
  Bacterial resistance: Kanamycin, 50 μg/mL
  Growth temperature: 37°C
  Growth strain: DH5alpha
  Copy number: Unknown
Gene/Insert
  Gene/Insert name: p40S:QfDBD-VP16AD-GFP-NLS (alt names: P(various):DsRed-SKL; pGpdA:amdS)
  Species: Synthetic; Fungal expression, P. rubens (formerly P. chrysogenum)
  Promoter: p40S (AN0465 A. nidulans)
  Tag / fusion protein: GFP-NLS; DsRed-SKL (C terminal on backbone)
  Cloning method: Restriction Enzyme; 5′ cloning site Unknown (unknown if destroyed)
Terms and licenses: Academic/Nonprofit Terms; Industry Terms: Not Available to Industry
Depositor comments: Synthetic Transcription Factor (QfDBD-VP16AD-GFP-NLS) and DsRed-SKL transcribed with various full and core promoters (CP) with and without Quinic acid Upstream Activation Sequences (QUAS). Fungal selection provided with amdS marker. Flanking regions were designed for integration at the locus of the Penicillin gene cluster.
How to cite: pLM2_28_p40S_QfDBD_VP16AD_cp_ura3_DsRed_5xQUAS was a gift from Arnold Driessen (Addgene plasmid # 154236 ; http://n2t.net/addgene:154236 ; RRID:Addgene_154236)
