[The description below was written by a language model from this plasmid's Addgene catalogue record and pLannotate feature annotations shown in this document.]
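Description:
pLM2_28_p40S_QfDBD_VP16AD_cp_ura3_DsRed_5xQUAS is a multigene MoClo assembly built in the level 2 backbone pAGM4673, designed to test a synthetic gene-regulation device in the filamentous fungus Penicillium rubens (formerly P. chrysogenum). The backbone is a binary-type vector. The feature table shows nopaline T-DNA left and right border repeats, the broad-host-range incP oriV with its trfA replication protein, a high-copy ColE1/pUC origin, and a kanamycin resistance gene used for selection in E. coli. The sequenced record is about 14.2 kb.

The payload comprises three transcription units. The first uses the Aspergillus nidulans p40S (AN0465) promoter to express a synthetic transcription factor. It consists of the DNA-binding domain of the Neurospora crassa quinic acid regulator QA-1F fused to a VP16-derived activation domain (annotated as tandem minimal VP16 repeats), followed by GFP and a nuclear localisation signal, so the activator can be visualised in the nucleus. The second is the fungal selection cassette, in which the A. nidulans gpdA promoter and intron drive amdS. This acetamidase, annotated in several fragments that probably reflect introns in the gene, allows selection on acetamide. The third is the reporter, in which five quinic acid upstream activating sequences (5xQUAS) sit in front of a ura3 core promoter and control DsRed carrying an SKL tag, a peroxisomal targeting signal. The QUAS repeats, p40S promoter, NLS and terminators are not individually annotated in the feature table.

According to the depositor, flanking regions direct integration at the penicillin gene cluster locus. The plasmid belongs to a series that compares core promoters and QUAS copy numbers, with red fluorescence as the readout of activator-dependent expression.
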