Features (pLannotate 1.2.2; 19 found; start..end, strand, type, name):
   2208..2756    +  CDS            qa-1f (fragment): QA1F_NEUCR - Protein predicted: Swiss-Prot protein existence level 4. Transcription activation of genes for enzymes and proteins of quinate metabolism by binding to a 16 base-pair sequence (consensus 5'- GGRTAARYRYTTAYCC-3') in front of each Qa genes. From Neurospora crassa (strain ATCC 24698 / 74-OR23-1A / CBS 708.71 / DSM 1257 / FGSC 987).
   2781..2891    +  CDS            VP48: 3 tandem repeats of the minimal activation domain of herpes simplex virus VP16 (Cheng et al., 2013)
   2904..3620    +  CDS            EGFP: EGFP is a basic (constitutively fluorescent) green fluorescent protein published in 1996, derived from Aequorea victoria. It is reported to be a rapidly-maturing weak dimer with moderate acid sensitivity.
   4021..4049    +  misc_feature   MCS (fragment): pBluescript multiple cloning site
   4048..4764    +  promoter       gpdA promoter (fragment): gpdA; promoter from the Aspergillus nidulans glyceraldehyde-3-phosphate dehydrogenase gene (Punt et al., 1990)
   4813..4928    +  intron         gpdA intron: gpdA; intron from the Aspergillus nidulans glyceraldehyde-3-phosphate dehydrogenase gene (Punt et al., 1990)
   4937..5200    +  CDS            amdS (fragment): acetamidase from Aspergillus nidulans; amdS; confers ability to process acetamide for selection in fungal cells
   5281..5422    +  CDS            amdS (fragment): acetamidase from Aspergillus nidulans; amdS; confers ability to process acetamide for selection in fungal cells
   5480..5902    +  CDS            amdS (fragment): acetamidase from Aspergillus nidulans; amdS; confers ability to process acetamide for selection in fungal cells
   6016..6837    +  CDS            amdS (fragment): acetamidase from Aspergillus nidulans; amdS; confers ability to process acetamide for selection in fungal cells
   7310..7447    +  promoter       URA3 promoter (fragment): S. cerevisiae URA3
   7449..8123    +  CDS            DsRed-Express: DsRed-Express is a basic (constitutively fluorescent) orange fluorescent protein published in 2002, derived from Discosoma sp.. It is reported to be a rapidly-maturing tetramer with low acid sensitivity.
   9957..9981    +  misc_feature   RB T-DNA repeat: right border repeat from nopaline C58 T-DNA
  10078..10709   +  rep_origin     oriV: incP origin of replication
  10800..10904   +  promoter       AmpR promoter: bla
  10905..11699   +  CDS            KanR: aminoglycoside phosphotransferase; aphA-3; confers resistance to kanamycin
  11870..12458   +  rep_origin     ori: high-copy-number ColE1/pMB1/pBR322/pUC origin of replication
  12794..13939   +  CDS            trfA: TRFA_ECOLX - Experimental evidence at protein level: Swiss-Prot protein existence level 1. Also involved in plasmid copy number control, promoting intermolecular coupling of protein bound iterons at oriV, which inhibits replication initiation. From Escherichia coli.
  14088..14112   +  misc_feature   LB T-DNA repeat: left border repeat from nopaline C58 T-DNA
>Addgene plasmid #154236 | pLM2_28_p40S_QfDBD_VP16AD_cp_ura3_DsRed_5xQUAS | addgene full sequence | sequence record 305990 | Addgene NGS Result
GTGCCGAATTCGGATCCGGAGCCTGCAGGATGGGCCTCCACAACCCTGCCCTAACATTGTTCGTAGAAGA
TCTGCCAGCAGGCTTATGTCCAGGCCCCTCTCAACCCGCCCTTTCCTTTCAGCTCGGGCGCCGTACTTGC
CCCACCCAGGCGTGTTCCGCTGAACTGCCCATACCCAGGCCAGCGGACTGATAACCATTTCTCTTTATGC
TTTGCTATTGGGCTTGTGACTCGTTCTTGGAGGCAAGGTTATCAGATTGAATAGAAGATTCGGTGATGCA
GCAAATAGCGACTGTTCGTTGCGGGGTCCGAACCCGCTCGGCAGCACCGGGCTCTCCCTACTATCCCTCG
ATAGCAGTGGCGTGCGCGGGCTGTCGACCCTGTCCATCCTGAAAGAGTTGATATTGAAGGTAGTAGGTAC
GGTGCAGGGTAACGCGTGATATCCTGTCCTCAGTCTTAAGACTTCTCACCTATATCACCCGCACTTACCC
TAGAGTGCCGCTTAGGTGCTAAGGGCACATTGAGTATTGGCCGTGTAGAATATATAGCTTAAGTACGGCC
AAGCAGACGGGAAGCCCTGTTCTCCACACCCTATGGTCGTATATATCAGGCTTCTACCGGGAAACGATTA
AGAGTGTATAATGGACTGAAAATCAATATGAACGGGACAATGCTCAAGTTAAATTAGTTAGGCATCCTAA
TCTCTACTAAATGTTCTATCTAGAGATCGGGGTACTATAGGCCCGTACGTTAATCACTCTACGCTTCTCT
CCCTTAGGTATAGTGTAGGTAGGGGCTAGACATTTATATGAGTCAGATGGTACAAACGGTAGCGCTGCAA
GAATTCAAGCTTGGAGGAGTTATAGACGGTCCGGCATAGGTAAGGAGAGATTAGATATTTCGACTTCCCG
ATTCCTTAGTCTCCTTAGTCTGGAAACTGAGAAAGGCCTGAACTCGTTCAATCTATTAGCTCTAATCACG
TAGTCTCAACTAGAATCCTGAACAGGCGCCGGAACCAGTCCAAATGCGTGGAGTACAGCAAGTCCAGTCA
AATCACGATTAGAATGGCCATATATAAGCAAAAAACCCTTGGACAATACGTCCGATCGACACCAAAGCAA
TCTGGTACATCACCCTTCTTATATACAGGGTAGCCGGAATTGTATTGACTCTATACGAAGCCGCAGGTTT
ACCAGCACAGAGGTGCGATAGCTACACGAATGTAGAGTGAAGGCATTACAACCGATTGCTAAGTGTCATA
GAGGCTAAGCTTCACGGCTCAAGGAGTCTGTGGAGGATACCTGATATAAGAATTGAGAGTTATACTCCGG
AGGTTATGTTAGTACCTCAAAAATGTGAAGTACAACGAAACTCGAACTTCGAATGACAATAGCTTGGCTG
GCTGTTAGTCAACTGAGGTACAACGTCATCTTGCAATTAGTTATGTTCTTTGCTAGATAGTGAGCTGCTG
TAAACTTGTAGTTCTTAGAAACATGTCTGAAGTCTAGAGTCGAGACTTGTGATTGGTGTAAATTAGTGGG
GGTCCGGAGCGGAATAACAATCGAGGTCAGCCTCCTGGGTCTGTCAGTAAGCTAACCACGAAAGGACAAG
CGTAGACGAGGTCACGGGGTACTGGCCTAGCCGGCTTCGGCTAGCGCCCACGAAAATAGGGCAACGTCGA
AGCGAGAGACACACACGGATTCCACGATCGCCGACGACAAGCACTCAACTCCACGACAACCCACGACAAC
CCTTGCCGCTGCGTTCTTGGTGAAGGGCTGCAGGATTAGAGGTGAGTATTTTATTTTCTGGCTATTGTGA
TCTTTTTCCCCCCCGGTTTCCGCTGGTTCTATCTTGTCGAGCGAGTCGGTGCGCCTTCGATCGGTCTGTC
AAATTTCCATCCGTCCACTCGTTCACCCGGTATCGATACAAGAGGGAATGGAGCATTACGACAGGGGAGC
AGAGGCAGAACTCTCGATGTTGCTACTTTTTTTGCTTGGAACAACTTCCTTGAAAGATTCTTTTCTGAAT
GCGGCTGGGAAACTGCGAATTGGATATCCAGCGAAAGGTTACCGACAGACTCACGGCCATCGATACCACT
CAGCGGGATAGAATTGAAGGCATTCGGACATTAGATGATCAGCTTCGCTTGTTTCGACTCGTGCTAATCA
ATTATCCCTGGACAGTCCCCCACATAGACAGCAAACAATGCCACCCAAGCGCAAAACGCTTAACGCTGCG
GCTGAGGCTAACGCTCATGCCGACGGACACGCCGACGGAAACGCCGACGGACACGTGGCCAATACGGCCG
CGTCCTCGAATAATGCGAGGTTCGCTGATCTCACTAACATCGATACTCCGGGTCTGGGACCCACAACTAC
GACCCTGCTCGTGGAACCAGCACGCTCAAAGCGTCAACGAGTGTCCCGCGCATGCGACCAGTGCCGTGCA
GCCCGAGAGAAATGCGACGGAATACAGCCTGCGTGTTTCCCGTGCGTTTCCCAGGGAAGGTCCTGCACTT
ATCAGGCTTCGCCGAAAAAGAGGGGAGTTCAAACCGGTTATATTCGTACGCTGGAGCTCGCCCTCGCCTG
GATGTTTGAAAATGTCGCGCGTTCCGAAGATGCCTTGCATAACCTCCTCGTCCGTGACGCCGGACAAGGA
TCAGCTCTGCTCGTTGGTAAAGATTCGCCGGCTGCCGAGCGACTCCATGCCCGTTGGGCTACTAGCCGTG
TCAATAAGAGCATTACCCGCCTCCTCAGGTTTGAAAGCGGCGGGCCGGCCGACGCCCTTGACGATTTTGA
CTTAGACATGCTCCCAGCCGATGCCCTTGACGACTTTGACCTTGATATGCTGCCTGCTGACGCTCTTGAC
GATTTTGACCTTGACATGCTCCCCGGGTTCGTTATGGTGAGCAAGGGCGAGGAGCTGTTCACCGGGGTGG
TGCCCATCCTGGTCGAGCTGGACGGCGACGTAAACGGCCACAAGTTCAGCGTGTCCGGCGAGGGCGAGGG
CGATGCCACCTACGGCAAGCTGACCCTGAAGTTCATCTGCACCACCGGCAAGCTGCCCGTGCCCTGGCCC
ACCCTCGTGACCACCCTGACCTACGGCGTGCAGTGCTTCAGCCGCTACCCCGACCACATGAAGCAGCACG
ACTTCTTCAAGTCCGCCATGCCCGAAGGCTACGTCCAGGAGCGCACCATCTTCTTCAAGGACGACGGCAA
CTACAAGACCCGCGCCGAGGTGAAGTTCGAGGGCGACACCCTGGTGAACCGCATCGAGCTGAAGGGCATC
GACTTCAAGGAGGACGGCAACATCCTGGGGCACAAGCTGGAGTACAACTACAACAGCCACAACGTCTATA
TCATGGCCGACAAGCAGAAGAACGGCATCAAGGTGAACTTCAAGATCCGCCACAACATCGAGGACGGCAG
CGTGCAGCTCGCCGACCACTACCAGCAGAACACCCCCATCGGCGACGGCCCCGTGCTGCTGCCCGACAAC
CACTACCTGAGCACCCAGTCCGCCCTGAGCAAAGACCCCAACGAGAAGCGCGATCACATGGTCCTGCTGG
AGTTCGTGACCGCCGCCGGGATCACTCTCGGCATGGACGAGCTGTACAAGCCAAAGAAGAAGCGGAAGGT
CTAAGCTTACTTCTTTATCGGTTCTCTCTTACGACTTTTTGAATGGAACGTTTCCTTCTTCTCAGGCGGG
CCTATCTTTGGGCCGAAGCTCTTTTCCTTGTACTGTAGGACCTGGTTGATAATGATTCCCAAAAAGACAT
CCAGCATGTCAGTTACTTGCATTCGTCAGTCTATACAAAAGCAATGGTTTAGAGAAATTTTGAACTTTAT
ACATGGTTTTATTTGTTGCTTCACGGCCGTACCTTCTGGAAATCCACGGTAGGAGTGTCAATTTGCGTTT
TTGATAATCCTTCCAAGGTTCTTCTCGAAGTAGTTGTTCTATAATTGCTTCACAGCTACCATGGAACATC
CCAAGCACCGCTACTAGAATTCGAGCTCGGAGTGGATCCCCCGGGCTGCAGGAATTCGAGCTCTGTACAG
TGACCGGTGACTCTTTCTGGCATGCGGAGAGACGGACGGACGCAGAGAGAAGGGCTGAGTAATAAGCGCC
ACTGCGCCAGACAGCTCTGGCGGCTCTGAGGTGCAGTGGATGATTATTAATCCGGGACCGGCCGCCCCTC
CGCCCCGAAGTGGAAAGGCTGGTGTGCCCCTCGTTGACCAAGAATCTATTGCATCATCGGAGAATATGGA
GCTTCATCGAATCACCGGCAGTAAGCGAAGGAGAATGTGAAGCCAGGGGTGTATAGCCGTCGGCGAAATA
GCATGCCATTAACCTAGGTACAGAAGTCCAATTGCTTCCGATCTGGTAAAAGATTCACGAGATAGTACCT
TCTCCGAAGTAGGTAGAGCGAGTACCCGGCGCGTAAGCTCCCTAATTGGCCCATCCGGCATCTGTAGGGC
GTCCAAATATCGTGCCTCTCCTGCTTTGCCCGGTGTATGAAACCGGAAAGGCCGCTCAGGAGCTGGCCAG
CGGCGCAGACCGGGAACACAAGCTGGCAGTCGACCCATCCGGTGCTCTGCACTCGACCTGCTGAGGTCCC
TCAGTCCCTGGTAGGCAGCTTTGCCCCGTCTGTCCGCCCGGTGTGTCGGCGGGGTTGACAAGGTCGTTGC
GTCAGTCCAACATTTGTTGCCATATTTTCCTGCTCTCCCCACCAGCTGCTCTTTTCTTTTCTCTTTCTTT
TCCCATCTTCAGTATATTCATCTTCCCATCCAAGAACCTTTATTTCCCCTAAGTAAGTACTTTGCTACAT
CCATACTCCATCCTTCCCATCCCTTATTCCTTTGAACCTTTCAGTTCGAGCTTTCCCACTTCATCGCAGC
TTGACTAACAGCTACCCCGCTTGAGCAGACATCACCATGCCTCAATCCTGGGAAGAACTGGCCGCTGATA
AGCGCGCCCGCCTCGCAAAAACCATCCCTGATGAATGGAAAGTCCAGACGCTGCCTGCGGATGACAGCGT
TATTGATTTCCCAAAGAAATCGGGGATCCTTTCAGAGGCCGAACTGAAGATCACAGAGGCCTCCGCTGCA
GATCTTGTGTCCAAGCTGGCGGCCGGAGAGTTGACCTCGGTGGAAGTTACGCTAGCATTCTGTAAACGGG
CAGCAATCGCCCAGCAGTTAGTAGGGTCCCCTCTACCTCTCAGGGAGATGTAACAACGCCACCTTATGGG
ACTATCAAGCTGACGCTGGCTTCTGTGCAGACAAACTGCGCCCACGAGTTCTTCCCTGACGCCGCTCTCG
CGCAGGCAAGGGAACTCGATGAATACTACGCAAAGCACAAGACACCCGTTGGTCCACTCCATGGCCTCCC
CATCTCTCTCAAAGACCAGCTTCGAGTCAAGGTACACCGTTGCCCCTAAGTCGTTAGATGTCCCTTTTTG
TCAGCTAACATATGCCACCAGGGCTACGAAACATCAATGGGCTACATCTCATGGCTAAACAAGTACGACG
AAGGGGACTCGGTTCTGACAACCATGCTCCGCAAAGCCGGTGCCGTTTTCTACGTCAAGACCTCTGTCCC
GCAGACCCTGATGGTCTGCGAGACAGTCAACAACATCATCGGGCGCACCGTCAACCCACGCAACAAGAAC
TGGTCGTGCGGCGGCAGTTCTGGTGGTGAGGGTGCGATCGTTGGGATTCGTGGTGGCGTCATCGGTGTAG
GAACGGATATCGGTGGCTCGATTCGAGTGCCGGCCGCGTTCAACTTCCTGTACGGTCTAAGGCCGAGTCA
TGGGCGGCTGCCGTATGCAAAGATGGCGAACAGCATGGAGGGTCAGGAGACGGTGCACAGCGTTGTCGGG
CCGATTACGCACTCTGTTGAGGGTGAGTCCTTCGCCTCTTCCTTCTTTTCCTGCTCTATACCAGGCCTCC
ACTGTCCTCCTTTCTTGCTTTTTATACTATATACGAGACGGGCAGTCACTGATGAAGTAATGTTAGACCT
CCGCCTCTTCACCAAATCCGTCCTCGGTCAGGAGCCATGGAAATACGACTCCAAGGTCATCCCCATGCCC
TGGCGCCAGTCCGAGTCGGACATTATTGCCTCCAAGATCAAGAACGGCGGGCTCAATATCGGCTACTACA
ACTTCGACGGCAATGTCCTTCCACACCCTCCTATCCTGCGCGGCGTGGAAACCACCGTCGCCGCACTCGC
CAAAGCCGGTCACACCGTGACCCCGTGGACGCCATACAAGCACGATTTCGGCCACGATCTCATCTCCCAT
ATCTACGCGGCTGACGGCAGCGCCGACGTAATGCGCGATATCAGTGCATCCGGCGAGCCGGCGATTCCAA
ATATCAAAGACCTACTGAACCCGAACATCAAAGCTGTTAACATGAACGAGCTCTGGGACACGCATCTCCA
GAAGTGGAATTACCAGATGGAGTACCTTGAGAAATGGCGGGAGGCTGAAGAAAAGGCCGGGAAGGAACTG
GACGCCATCATCGCGCCGATTACGCCTACCGCTGCGGTACGGCATGACCAGTTCCGGTACTATGGGTATG
CCTCTGTGATCAACCTGCTGGATTTCACGAGCGTGGTTGTTCCGGTTACCTTTGCGGATAAGAACATCGA
TAAGAAGAATGAGAGTTTCAAGGCGGTTAGTGAGCTTGATGCCCTCGTGCAGGAAGAGTATGATCCGGAG
GCGTACCATGGGGCACCGGTTGCAGTGCAGGTTATCGGACGGAGACTCAGTGAAGAGAGGACGTTGGCGA
TTGCAGAGGAAGTGGGGAAGTTGCTGGGAAATGTGGTGACTCCATAGGCTTCTAATAAGTGTCAGATAGC
AATTTGCACAAGAAATCAATACCAGCAACTGTAAATAAGCGCTGAAGTGACCATGCCATGCTACGAAAGA
GCAGAAAAAAACCTGCCGTAGAACCGAAGAGATATGACACGCTTCCATCTCTCAAAGGAAGAATCCCTTC
AGGGTTGCGTTTCCAGTCTAGACACGTATAACGGCACAAGTGTCTCTCACCAAATGGGTTATATCTCAAA
TGTGATCTAAGGATGGAAAGCCCAGAATATTGGCTGGGTTGATGGCTGCTTCGAGTGCAGTCTCATGCTG
CCACAGGTGACTCTGGATGGCCCCATACCACTCAACCCATGGTACGAGCGGTACGCTTTACGAATTCCCA
TGGGGAGGGGTAATCGATTATCCTCGGATAAACACTTATCCCAGGGTAATCACTTATCCCTGGATAAACA
ATTATCCTCGGGTAATCGCTTATCCCCATCAGAAGGAAGAACGAAGGAAGGAGCACAGACTTAGATTGGT
ATATATACGCATATGTGGTGTTGAAGAAACATGAAATTGCCCAGTATTCTTAACCCAACTGCACAGAACA
AAAACCTGCAGGAAACGAAGATAAATCAATGGCCTCCTCCGAGGACGTCATCAAGGAGTTCATGCGCTTC
AAGGTGCGCATGGAGGGCTCCGTGAACGGCCACGAGTTCGAGATCGAGGGCGAGGGCGAGGGCCGCCCCT
ACGAGGGCACCCAGACCGCCAAGCTGAAGGTGACCAAGGGCGGCCCCCTGCCCTTCGCCTGGGACATCCT
GTCCCCCCAGTTCCAGTACGGCTCCAAGGTGTACGTGAAGCACCCCGCCGACATCCCCGACTACAAGAAG
CTGTCCTTCCCCGAGGGCTTCAAGTGGGAGCGCGTGATGAACTTCGAGGACGGCGGCGTGGTGACCGTGA
CCCAGGACTCCTCCCTGCAGGACGGCTCCTTCATCTACAAGGTGAAGTTCATCGGCGTGAACTTCCCCTC
CGACGGCCCCGTAATGCAGAAGAAAACTATGGGCTGGGAGGCCTCCACCGAGCGCCTGTACCCCCGCGAC
GGCGTGCTGAAGGGCGAGATCCACAAGGCCCTGAAGCTGAAGGACGGCGGCCACTACCTGGTGGAGTTCA
AGTCCATCTACATGGCCAAGAAGCCCGTGCAGCTGCCCGGCTACTACTACGTGGACTCCAAGCTGGACAT
CACCTCCCACAACGAGGACTACACCATCGTGGAGCAGTACGAGCGCGCCGAGGGCCGCCACCACCTGTTC
CTGACTCACGGTATGGACGAATTGTACAAGTCGAAGCTGTAAGCTTGTGCTTCTAAGGTATGAGTCGCAA
AATTGTTTTTTATTTTTGGTCTTGAGTCTAATATGCTCGCAGCTCTTGCGTTGTATATGGTCGTTGTCGC
GTATTTTCTGTTGTATTAAAAGATCAAACGAGATCAAGGGATGGCTCGCGGGCTGTCTCTCGCACTAGGA
GGAAGAATGCCTGAAAAAGGAACTTTGATTTTAGCTGTGGAATAGAGATGGCTTGTTTGAGGACGCTTGT
CGCTTGGCGCAGGGACTTGAATGGCAGCTTGTGGAAACCGAAGGCGAGAAAAGTCGACGGATACTGTACG
TGGTTCTATTGCCAGTGCGGTGGAAGCTTCCTTCTCATATAGTTCAATCCTTCTTTGAATCTGTTTGTTT
CATATTTGGACTGTTTCATTCTCTGCTTGCGCATTCTCATCTTCGAGAACGACTGCAGGGATTGTTGGTT
CTGTGGAGCTGATGAGCGCGCCTTGACCACCCTTGTTCTTGTTTTGCTCTTTTGTTCTCATTTAACCCGT
TTCTCCCTTCCAACCCTTTGACCTTGCAACATTGTCTCCCAGCGCGTTGCCAAAGCGAACTTGATATCAG
TATAGTATGACCAAGTAGTCTACCAAAATAAATTTTAGTACAGTATTGCTAGTTATACAAGATAAATTTT
GTACAACAATGATTATGCAGAGCTGGTATTCTGTAAGGAGTAAATTCATGCAGGTACAGAGCGTCCACGT
CAGGCACACGCGCTTTAGTGCTGGGTACACATTATGCTACCTTTGGGGCAAGGTGCTATTCTAGGTAGGG
TATGCCTAGCAATGCCATGATCTTATGACCTCAGTAATCTGACCTTGGATTTAAGATCGGAGTTCTCAAA
CCCTGCGCGCTCAGAGAATTCGCATGCGGAGACTTTAGACATACCTCTCGTTGCCGACAAATCGGCATTC
CGTTTCGGTCACGGACGTAAGAGTTCAACAAAGCCGCTCACCTGTCCCGTTCGGCGCTTGAGTTTCCACT
TCAAAAGCACAACCGCTCCGATATTTCCATTGCCACCGACCAACAAAAGGTTCATATCGCGCAATAGTCG
TCCAACTCTCACTCCGCCCGCACTCGATGGCGAAGGATGGAAGAATATCCGAGCGGCATCGGATAAAGAG
ATCTGGTTCTTTTCGTGAAGTAACGTAGGGAACCGACGGAAACTGTAGAGCTATAGGAATTTAGTATATC
AGAAGTCAATTGAGAGAAGTGTATAGTTAGTAACTCACTTGTGCCAACAGGTATTTCCAACCGTTCTTGT
TCAAATTTCGTCAAGTCACCATCTCTATGTGCAAAACTGGATCATACAACAGCTCTTATTGTAGCTGCAT
CTCGCTCTCAGAGATCATCCTATCTTCGTCGTCATCCACCAACACAGGTGGGAGTGCTAGTTGATCCATG
CTGAGGTCAAGGGACACAGACGGAATGGGTGTAGAACGCCTCAAAACAGGTAAGGTATCAGGATCGGTTG
TCCAGGGGGAATCCAAACCAGGTTCCACCTTGATTCAGAGAATAAGTATGACGTATTCTTGGCAATGTTT
AAGCTTGAGATGAGCCGATGTCAAACTGGGAGACATGATGAAGGAGGAAATGTTGCTTTGGTGGGGGAGA
CACTATAAATACCAAAGAGTGAATGGTTGATACCATTTGGGGAAGGAGTGTCTATCGCAGTCTCTGCAGA
CGGCATATCGGATAGCCTGCAGGCGCTTGTGGAGGATGCACATGTGACCGAGGGACACGAAGTGATCCGT
TTAAACTATCAGTGTTTGACAGGATATATTGGCGGGTAAACCTAAGAGAAAAGAGCGTTTATTAGAATAA
TCGGATATTTAAAAGGGCGTGAAAAGGTTTATCCGTTCGTCCATTTGTATGTGCCAGCCGCCTTTGCGAC
GCTCACCGGGCTGGTTGCCCTCGCCGCTGGGCTGGCGGCCGTCTATGGCCCTGCAAACGCGCCAGAAACG
CCGTCGAAGCCGTGTGCGAGACACCGCGGCCGCCGGCGTTGTGGATACCTCGCGGAAAACTTGGCCCTCA
CTGACAGATGAGGGGCGGACGTTGACACTTGAGGGGCCGACTCACCCGGCGCGGCGTTGACAGATGAGGG
GCAGGCTCGATTTCGGCCGGCGACGTGGAGCTGGCCAGCCTCGCAAATCGGCGAAAACGCCTGATTTTAC
GCGAGTTTCCCACAGATGATGTGGACAAGCCTGGGGATAAGTGCCCTGCGGTATTGACACTTGAGGGGCG
CGACTACTGACAGATGAGGGGCGCGATCCTTGACACTTGAGGGGCAGAGTGCTGACAGATGAGGGGCGCA
CCTATTGACATTTGAGGGGCTGTCCACAGGCAGAAAATCCAGCATTTGCAAGGGTTTCCGCCCGTTTTTC
GGCCACCGCTAACCTGTCTTTTAACCTGCTTTTAAACCAATATTTATAAACCTTGTTTTTAACCAGGGCT
GCGCCCTGTGCGCGTGACCGCGCACGCCGAAGGGGGGTGCCCCCCCTTCTCGAACCCTCCCGGCCCGCTA
ACGCGGGCCTCCCATCCCCCCAGGGGCTGCGCCCCTCGGCCGCGAACGGCCTCACCCCAAAAATGGCAGC
GCTGGCCAATTCCCGAGTGCGCGGAACCCCTATTTGTTTATTTTTCTAAATACATTCAAATATGTATCCG
CTCATGAGACAATAACCCTGATAAATGCTTCAATAATATTGAAAAAGGAAGAGTATGGCTAAAATGAGAA
TATCACCGGAATTGAAAAAACTGATCGAAAAATACCGCTGCGTAAAAGATACGGAAGGAATGTCTCCTGC
TAAGGTATATAAGCTGGTGGGAGAAAATGAAAACCTATATTTAAAAATGACGGACAGCCGGTATAAAGGG
ACCACCTATGATGTGGAACGGGAAAAGGACATGATGCTATGGCTGGAAGGAAAGCTGCCTGTTCCAAAGG
TCCTGCACTTTGAACGGCATGATGGCTGGAGCAATCTGCTCATGAGTGAGGCCGATGGCGTCCTTTGCTC
GGAAGAGTATGAAGATGAACAAAGCCCTGAAAAGATTATCGAGCTGTATGCGGAGTGCATCAGGCTCTTT
CACTCCATCGACATATCGGATTGTCCCTATACGAATAGCTTAGACAGCCGCTTAGCCGAATTGGATTACT
TACTGAATAACGATCTGGCCGATGTGGATTGCGAAAACTGGGAAGAGGACACTCCATTTAAAGATCCGCG
CGAGCTGTATGATTTTTTAAAGACGGAAAAGCCCGAAGAGGAACTTGTCTTTTCCCACGGCGACCTGGGA
GACAGCAACATCTTTGTGAAAGATGGCAAAGTAAGTGGCTTTATTGATCTTGGGAGAAGCGGCAGGGCGG
ACAAGTGGTATGACATTGCCTTCTGCGTCCGGTCGCTCAGGGAGGATATCGGGGAAGAACAGTATGTCGA
GCTATTTTTTGACTTACTGGGGATCAAGCCTGATTGGGAGAAAATAAAATATTATATTTTACTGGATGAA
TTGTTTTAGCTGTCAGACCAAGTTTACTCATATATACTTTAGATTGATTTAAAACTTCATTTTTAATTTA
AAAGGATCTAGGTGAAGATCCTTTTTGATAATCTCATGACCAAAATCCCTTAACGTGAGTTTTCGTTCCA
CTGAGCGTCAGACCCCGTAGAAAAGATCAAAGGATCTTCTTGAGATCCTTTTTTTCTGCGCGTAATCTGC
TGCTTGCAAACAAAAAAACCACCGCTACCAGCGGTGGTTTGTTTGCCGGATCAAGAGCTACCAACTCTTT
TTCCGAAGGTAACTGGCTTCAGCAGAGCGCAGATACCAAATACTGTTCTTCTAGTGTAGCCGTAGTTAGG
CCACCACTTCAAGAACTCTGTAGCACCGCCTACATACCTCGCTCTGCTAATCCTGTTACCAGTGGCTGCT
GCCAGTGGCGATAAGTCGTGTCTTACCGGGTTGGACTCAAGACGATAGTTACCGGATAAGGCGCAGCGGT
CGGGCTGAACGGGGGGTTCGTGCACACAGCCCAGCTTGGAGCGAACGACCTACACCGAACTGAGATACCT
ACAGCGTGAGCTATGAGAAAGCGCCACGCTTCCCGAAGGGAGAAAGGCGGACAGGTATCCGGTAAGCGGC
AGGGTCGGAACAGGAGAGCGCACGAGGGAGCTTCCAGGGGGAAACGCCTGGTATCTTTATAGTCCTGTCG
GGTTTCGCCACCTCTGACTTGAGCGTCGATTTTTGTGATGCTCGTCAGGGGGGCGGAGCCTATGGAAAAA
CGCCAGCAACGCGGCCTTTTTACGGTTCCTGGCAGATCCTAGATGTGGCGCAACGATGCCGGCGACAAGC
AGGAGCGCACCGACTTCTTCCGCATCAAGTGTTTTGGCTCTCAGGCCGAGGCCCACGGCAAGTATTTGGG
CAAGGGGTCGCTGGTATTCGTGCAGGGCAAGATTCGGAATACCAAGTACGAGAAGGACGGCCAGACGGTC
TACGGGACCGACTTCATTGCCGATAAGGTGGATTATCTGGACACCAAGGCACCAGGCGGGTCAAATCAGG
AATAAGGGCACATTGCCCCGGCGTGAGTCGGGGCAATCCCGCAAGGAGGGTGAATGAATCGGACGTTTGA
CCGGAAGGCATACAGGCAAGAACTGATCGACGCGGGGTTTTCCGCCGAGGATGCCGAAACCATCGCAAGC
CGCACCGTCATGCGTGCGCCCCGCGAAACCTTCCAGTCCGTCGGCTCGATGGTCCAGCAAGCTACGGCCA
AGATCGAGCGCGACAGCGTGCAACTGGCTCCCCCTGCCCTGCCCGCGCCATCGGCCGCCGTGGAGCGTTC
GCGTCGTCTTGAACAGGAGGCGGCAGGTTTGGCGAAGTCGATGACCATCGACACGCGAGGAACTATGACG
ACCAAGAAGCGAAAAACCGCCGGCGAGGACCTGGCAAAACAGGTCAGCGAGGCCAAGCAGGCCGCGTTGC
TGAAACACACGAAGCAGCAGATCAAGGAAATGCAGCTTTCCTTGTTCGATATTGCGCCGTGGCCGGACAC
GATGCGAGCGATGCCAAACGACACGGCCCGCTCTGCCCTGTTCACCACGCGCAACAAGAAAATCCCGCGC
GAGGCGCTGCAAAACAAGGTCATTTTCCACGTCAACAAGGACGTGAAGATCACCTACACCGGCGTCGAGC
TGCGGGCCGACGATGACGAACTGGTGTGGCAGCAGGTGTTGGAGTACGCGAAGCGCACCCCTATCGGCGA
GCCGATCACCTTCACGTTCTACGAGCTTTGCCAGGACCTGGGCTGGTCGATCAATGGCCGGTATTACACG
AAGGCCGAGGAATGCCTGTCGCGCCTACAGGCGACGGCGATGGGCTTCACGTCCGACCGCGTTGGGCACC
TGGAATCGGTGTCGCTGCTGCACCGCTTCCGCGTCCTGGACCGTGGCAAGAAAACGTCCCGTTGCCAGGT
CCTGATCGACGAGGAAATCGTCGTGCTGTTTGCTGGCGACCACTACACGAAATTCATATGGGAGAAGTAC
CGCAAGCTGTCGCCGACGGCCCGACGGATGTTCGACTATTTCAGCTCGCACCGGGAGCCGTACCCGCTCA
AGCTGGAAACCTTCCGCCTCATGTGCGGATCGGATTCCACCCGCGTGAAGAAGTGGCGCGAGCAGGTCGG
CGAAGCCTGCGAAGAGTTGCGAGGCAGCGGCCTGGTGGAACACGCCTGGGTCAATGATGACCTGGTGCAT
TGCAAACGCTAGGGCCTTGTGGGGTCAGTTCCGGCTGGGGGTTCAGCAGCCCCTGCTCGGATCTGTTGGA
CCGGACAGTAGTCATGGTTGATGGGCTGCCTGTATCGAGTGGTGATTTTGTGCCGAGCTGCCGGTCGGGG
AGCTGTTGGCTGGCTGGTGGCAGGATATATTGTGGTGTAAACAAATTGACGCTTAGACAACTTAATAACA
CATTGCGGACGTTTTTAATGTACTGGGGTTGAACACTCT
